>Addgene plasmid #221888 | TH1149-pOCC177-FUS(Nhe)-RGG_RtoK | addgene full sequence | sequence record 438943 | Addgene NGS Result
AGCTGCCACCATTTTGTTCGCCCAGGACTCTAGCTATAGTTCTAGTGGTTGGCTACGTATACTCCGGAAT
ATTAATAGATCATGGAGATAATTAAAATGATAACCATCTCGCAAATAAATAAGTATTTTACTGTTTTCGT
AACAGTTTTGTAATAAAAAAACCTATAAATATTCCGGATTATTCATACCGTCCCACCATCGGGCGCGGAT
CGCCACCATGGGCAGCAGCCATCACCATCACCATCACAGCAGCGGCAGAATGAAAATCGAAGAAGGTAAA
CTGGTAATCTGGATTAACGGCGATAAAGGCTATAACGGTCTCGCTGAAGTCGGTAAGAAATTCGAGAAAG
ATACCGGAATTAAAGTCACCGTTGAGCATCCGGATAAACTGGAAGAGAAATTCCCACAGGTTGCGGCAAC
TGGCGATGGCCCTGACATTATCTTCTGGGCACACGACCGCTTTGGTGGCTACGCTCAATCTGGCCTGTTG
GCTGAAATCACCCCGGACAAAGCGTTCCAGGACAAGCTGTATCCGTTTACCTGGGATGCCGTACGTTACA
ACGGCAAGCTGATTGCTTACCCGATCGCTGTTGAAGCGTTATCGCTGATTTATAACAAAGATCTGCTGCC
GAACCCGCCAAAAACCTGGGAAGAGATCCCGGCGCTGGATAAAGAACTGAAAGCGAAAGGTAAGAGCGCG
CTGATGTTCAACCTGCAAGAACCGTACTTCACCTGGCCGCTGATTGCTGCTGACGGGGGTTATGCGTTCA
AGTATGAAAACGGCAAGTACGACATTAAAGACGTGGGCGTGGATAACGCTGGCGCGAAAGCGGGTCTGAC
CTTCCTGGTTGACCTGATTAAAAACAAACACATGAATGCAGACACCGATTACTCCATCGCAGAAGCTGCC
TTTAATAAAGGCGAAACAGCGATGACCATCAACGGCCCGTGGGCATGGTCCAACATCGACACCAGCAAAG
TGAATTATGGTGTAACGGTACTGCCGACCTTCAAGGGTCAACCATCCAAACCGTTCGTTGGCGTGCTGAG
CGCAGGTATTAACGCCGCCAGTCCGAACAAAGAGCTGGCAAAAGAGTTCCTCGAAAACTATCTGCTGACT
GATGAAGGTCTGGAAGCGGTTAATAAAGACAAACCGCTGGGTGCCGTAGCGCTGAAGTCTTACGAGGAAG
AGTTGGTGAAAGATCCGCGTATTGCCGCCACTATGGAAAACGCCCAGAAAGGTGAAATCATGCCGAACAT
CCCGCAGATGTCCGCTTTCTGGTATGCCGTGCGTACTGCGGTGATCAACGCCGCCAGCGGTCGTCAGACT
GTCGATGAAGCCCTGAAAGACGCGCAGACTAATTCGAGCTCGAACAACAACAACAATAACAATAACAACA
ACAGCAGCGGCAGACTGGAAGTTCTGTTCCAGGGGCCGGCGGCCGCAATGGCCTCAAACGATTATACCCA
ACAAGCAACCCAAAGCTATGGGGCCTACCCCACCCAGCCAGGACAGGGCTATTCCCAGCAGAGCAGTCAG
CCCTACGGACAGCAGAGTTACAGTGGTTATAGCCAGTCCACGGACACTTCAGGCTATGGCCAGAGCAGCT
ATTCTTCTTATGGCCAGAGCCAGAACACAGGCTATGGAACTCAGTCAACTCCCCAGGGATATGGCTCGAC
TGGCGGCTATGGCAGTAGCCAGTCTAGCCAATCGTCTTACGGGCAGCAGTCCTCCTACCCTGGCTATGGC
CAGCAGCCAGCTCCCTCGAGCACCTCGGGAAGTTACGGTAGCAGTTCTCAGAGCAGCAGCTATGGGCAGC
CCCAGAGTGGGAGCTACAGCCAGCAGCCTAGCTATGGTGGACAGCAGCAAAGCTATGGACAGCAGCAAAG
CTATAATCCCCCTCAGGGCTATGGACAGCAGAACCAGTACAACAGCAGCTCCGGAGGTGGAGGTGGAGGT
GGAGGTGGAGGTAACTATGGCCAAGATCAATCCTCCATGAGTAGTGGTGGTGGCAGTGGTGGCGGTTATG
GCAATCAAGACCAGAGTGGTGGAGGTGGCAGCGGTGGCTATGGACAGCAGGCTAGCGATAAGGGAGGAAA
GGGTAAGGGCGGCTCGGGTGGCGGAGGCGGCGGTGGAGGCGGAGGCTACAATCGCTCTTCCGGAGGTTAT
GAGCCGAAGGGCAAGGGTGGCGGAAAAGGTGGAAAGGGAGGAATGGGCGGTAGTGACAAGGGTGGATTCA
ACAAATTCGGTGGACCTCGCGATCAGGGTAGTAGACATGATAGTGAGCAAGACAATTCAGATAATAATAC
AATTTTTGTGCAGGGCTTGGGAGAGAACGTTACCATTGAGTCGGTTGCGGACTACTTTAAGCAGATCGGT
ATAATTAAGACCAACAAAAAGACTGGCCAGCCCATGATAAATCTGTACACTGACCGCGAGACGGGCAAGC
TGAAAGGCGAAGCTACAGTGTCTTTCGACGATCCTCCATCCGCCAAAGCGGCGATCGACTGGTTTGACGG
AAAAGAGTTCAGCGGTAATCCGATCAAGGTCTCTTTCGCAACGCGTAGGGCAGATTTCAACAAGGGAGGC
GGTAATGGTAAAGGCGGCAAAGGTAAGGGAGGCCCGATGGGCAAAGGCGGATACGGCGGAGGCGGCAGCG
GCGGAGGAGGCAAAGGTGGATTTCCGAGCGGCGGAGGCGGAGGTGGTGGCCAACAGCGTGCAGGAGATTG
GAAGTGTCCCAACCCGACATGCGAGAATATGAATTTTAGTTGGCGTAATGAGTGTAATCAATGTAAAGCC
CCAAAACCTGATGGTCCTGGCGGCGGCCCTGGAGGTTCCCATATGGGAGGTAACTACGGTGATGATAGAA
AGGGCGGCAAAGGAGGATACGACAAGGGAGGTTATAAAGGAAAAGGAGGCGATAAGGGAGGCTTCCGAGG
CGGCCGGGGTGGTGGGGACAGAGGTGGCTTTGGCCCTGGCAAGATGGATTCCAGGGGTGAGCACAGACAG
GATCGCAGGGAGAGGCCGTATGGCGCGCCGGGATCCAGCAGCGGCAGAGAAAACTTGTATTTCCAGGGCA
TGGACAAAGACTGCGAAATGAAGCGCACCACCCTGGATAGCCCTCTGGGCAAGCTGGAACTGTCTGGGTG
CGAACAGGGCCTGCACCGTATCATCTTCCTGGGCAAAGGAACATCTGCCGCCGACGCCGTGGAAGTGCCT
GCCCCAGCCGCCGTGCTGGGCGGACCAGAGCCACTGATGCAGGCCACCGCCTGGCTCAACGCCTACTTTC
ACCAGCCTGAGGCCATCGAGGAGTTCCCTGTGCCAGCCCTGCACCACCCAGTGTTCCAGCAGGAGAGCTT
TACCCGCCAGGTGCTGTGGAAACTGCTGAAAGTGGTGAAGTTCGGAGAGGTCATCAGCTACAGCCACCTG
GCCGCCCTGGCCGGCAATCCCGCCGCCACCGCCGCCGTGAAAACCGCCCTGAGCGGAAATCCCGTGCCCA
TTCTGATCCCCTGCCACCGGGTGGTGCAGGGCGACCTGGACGTGGGGGGCTACGAGGGCGGGCTCGCCGT
GAAAGAGTGGCTGCTGGCCCACGAGGGCCACAGACTGGGCAAGCCTGGGCTGGGTTAATAGAAGCTTGTC
GAGAAGTACTAGAGGATCATAATCAGCCATACCACATTTGTAGAGGTTTTACTTGCTTTAAAAAACCTCC
CACACCTCCCCCTGAACCTGAAACATAAAATGAATGCAATTGTTGTTGTTAACTTGTTTATTGCAGCTTA
TAATGGTTACAAATAAAGCAATAGCATCACAAATTTCACAAATAAAGCATTTTTTTCACTGCATTCTAGT
TGTGGTTTGTCCAAACTCATCAATGTATCTTATCATGTCTGGATCTGATCACTGCTTGAGCCTAGGAGAT
CCGAACCAGATAAGTGAAAGCCTGCATCCGCAGATCTTAATTAATAAAACACGATACATTGTTATTAGTA
CATTTATTAAGCGCTAGATTCTGTGCGTTGTTGATTTACAGACAATTGTTGTACGTATTTTAATAATTCA
TTAAATTTATAATCTTTAGGGTGGTATGTTAGAGCGAAAATCAAATGATTTTCAGCGTCTTTATATCTGA
ATTTAAATATTAAATCCTCAATAGATTTGTAAAATAGGTTTCGATTAGTTTCAAACAAGGGTTGTTTTTC
CGAACCGATGGCTGGACTATCTAATGGATTTTCGCTCAACGCCACAAAACTTGCCAAATCTTGTAGCAGC
AATCTAGCTTTGTCGATATTCGTTTGTGTTTTGTTTTGTAATAAAGGTTCGACGTCGTTCAAAATATTAT
GCGCTTTTGTATTTCTTTCATCACTGTCGTTAGTGTACAATTGACTCGACGTAAACACGTTAAATAACGC
TTGGACATATTTAACATCGGGCGTGTTAGCTTTATTAGGCCGATTATCGTCGTCGTCCCAACCCTCGTCG
TTAGAAGTTGCTTCCGAAGACGATTTTGCCATAGCCACACGACGCCTATTAATTGTGTCGGCTAACACGT
CCGCGATCAAATTTGTAGTTGAGCTTTTTGGGCCTCATGGGCCTTCCGCTCACTGCCCGCTTTCCAGTCG
GGAAACCTGTCGTGCCAGCTGCATTAACATGGTCATAGCTGTTTCCTTGCGTATTGGGCGCTCTCCGCTT
CCTCGCTCACTGACTCGCTGCGCTCGGTCGTTCGGGTAAAGCCTGGGGTGCCTAATGAGCAAAAGGCCAG
CAAAAGGCCAGGAACCGTAAAAAGGCCGCGTTGCTGGCGTTTTTCCATAGGCTCCGCCCCCCTGACGAGC
ATCACAAAAATCGACGCTCAAGTCAGAGGTGGCGAAACCCGACAGGACTATAAAGATACCAGGCGTTTCC
CCCTGGAAGCTCCCTCGTGCGCTCTCCTGTTCCGACCCTGCCGCTTACCGGATACCTGTCCGCCTTTCTC
CCTTCGGGAAGCGTGGCGCTTTCTCATAGCTCACGCTGTAGGTATCTCAGTTCGGTGTAGGTCGTTCGCT
CCAAGCTGGGCTGTGTGCACGAACCCCCCGTTCAGCCCGACCGCTGCGCCTTATCCGGTAACTATCGTCT
TGAGTCCAACCCGGTAAGACACGACTTATCGCCACTGGCAGCAGCCACTGGTAACAGGATTAGCAGAGCG
AGGTATGTAGGCGGTGCTACAGAGTTCTTGAAGTGGTGGCCTAACTACGGCTACACTAGAAGAACAGTAT
TTGGTATCTGCGCTCTGCTGAAGCCAGTTACCTTCGGAAAAAGAGTTGGTAGCTCTTGATCCGGCAAACA
AACCACCGCTGGTAGCGGTGGTTTTTTTGTTTGCAAGCAGCAGATTACGCGCAGAAAAAAAGGATCTCAA
GAAGATCCTTTGATCTTTTCTACGGGGTCTGACGCTCAGTGGAACGAAAACTCACGTTAAGGGATTTTGG
TCATGAGATTATCAAAAAGGATCTTCACCTAGATCCTTTTAAATTAAAAATGAAGTTTTAAATCAATCTA
AAGTATATATGAGTAAACTTGGTCTGACAGTTACCAATGCTTAATCAGTGAGGCACCTATCTCAGCGATC
TGTCTATTTCGTTCATCCATAGTTGCCTGACTCCCCGTCGTGTAGATAACTACGATACGGGAGGGCTTAC
CATCTGGCCCCAGTGCTGCAATGATACCGCGAGAACCACGCTCACCGGCTCCAGATTTATCAGCAATAAA
CCAGCCAGCCGGAAGGGCCGAGCGCAGAAGTGGTCCTGCAACTTTATCCGCCTCCATCCAGTCTATTAAT
TGTTGCCGGGAAGCTAGAGTAAGTAGTTCGCCAGTTAATAGTTTGCGCAACGTTGTTGCCATTGCTACAG
GCATCGTGGTGTCACGCTCGTCGTTTGGTATGGCTTCATTCAGCTCCGGTTCCCAACGATCAAGGCGAGT
TACATGATCCCCCATGTTGTGCAAAAAAGCGGTTAGCTCCTTCGGTCCTCCGATCGTTGTCAGAAGTAAG
TTGGCCGCAGTGTTATCACTCATGGTTATGGCAGCACTGCATAATTCTCTTACTGTCATGCCATCCGTAA
GATGCTTTTCTGTGACTGGTGAGTACTCAACCAAGTCATTCTGAGAATAGTGTATGCGGCGACCGAGTTG
CTCTTGCCCGGCGTCAATACGGGATAATACCGCGCCACATAGCAGAACTTTAAAAGTGCTCATCATTGGA
AAACGTTCTTCGGGGCGAAAACTCTCAAGGATCTTACCGCTGTTGAGATCCAGTTCGATGTAACCCACTC
GTGCACCCAACTGATCTTCAGCATCTTTTACTTTCACCAGCGTTTCTGGGTGAGCAAAAACAGGAAGGCA
AAATGCCGCAAAAAAGGGAATAAGGGCGACACGGAAATGTTGAATACTCATACTCTTCCTTTTTCAATAT
TATTGAAGCATTTATCAGGGTTATTGTCTCATGAGCGGATACATATTTGAATGTATTTAGAAAAATAAAC
AAATAGGGGTTCCGCGCACATTTCCCCGAAAAGTGCCACCTAAATTGTAAGCGTTAATATTTTGTTAAAA
TTCGCGTTAAATTTTTGTTAAATCAGCTCATTTTTTAACCAATAGGCCGAAATCGGCAAAATCCCTTATA
AATCAAAAGAATAGACCGAGATAGGGTTGAGTGGCCGCTACAGGGCGCTCCCATTCGCCATTCAGGCTGC
GCAACTGTTGGGAAGGGCGTTTCGGTGCGGGCCTCTTCGCTATTACGCCAGCTGGCGAAAGGGGGATGTG
CTGCAAGGCGATTAAGTTGGGTAACGCCAGGGTTTTCCCAGTCACGACGTTGTAAAACGACGGCCAGTGA
GCGCGACGTAATACGACTCACTATAGGGCGAATTGGCGGAAGGCCGTCAAGGCCGTGACGTTAAAACTAT
TAAGCCATCCAATCGACCGTTAGTCGAATCAGGACCGCTGGTGCGAGAAGCCGCGAAGTATGGCGAATGC
ATCGTATAACGTGTGGAGTCCGCTCATTAGAGCGTCATGTTTAGACAAGAAAGCTACATATTTAATTGAT
CCCGATGATTTTATTGATAAATTGACCCTAACTCCATACACGGTATTCTACAATGGCGGGGTTTTGGTCA
AAATTTCCGGACTGCGATTGTACATGCTGTTAACGGCTCCGCCCACTATTAATGAAATTAAAAATTCCAA
TTTTAAAAAACGCAGCAAGAGAAACATTTGTATGAAAGAATGCGTAGAAGGAAAGAAAAATGTCGTGGAC
ATGCTGAACAACAAGATTAATATGCCTCCGTGTATAAAAAAAATATTGAACGATTTGAAAGAAAACAATG
TACCGCGCGGCGGTATGTACAGGAAGAGGTTTATACTAAACTGTTACATTGCAAACGTGGTTTCGTGTGC
CAAGTGTGAAAACCGATGTTTAATCAAGGCTCTGACGCATTTCTACAACCACGACTCCAAGTGTGTGGGT
GAAGTCATGCATCTTTTAATCAAATCCCAAGATGTGTATAAACCACCAAACTGCCAAAAAATGAAAACTG
TGGACAAGCTCTGTCCGTTTGCTGGCAACTGCAAGGGTCTCAATCCTATTTGTAATTATTGAATAATAAA
ACAATTATAAATGCTAAATTTGTTTTTTATTAACGATACAAACCAAACGCAACAAGAACATTTGTAGTAT
TATCTATAATTGAAAACGCGTAGTTATAATCGCTGAGGTAATATTTAAAATCATTTTCAAATGATTCACA
GTTAATTTGCGACAATATAATTTTATTTTCACATAAACTAGACGCCTTGTCGTCTTCTTCTTCGTATTCC
TTCTCTTTTTCATTTTTCTCCTCATAAAAATTAACATAGTTATTATCGTATCCATATATGTATCTATCGT
ATAGAGTAAATTTTTTGTTGTCATAAATATATATGTCTTTTTTAATGGGGTGTATAGTACCGCTGCGCAT
AGTTTTTCTGTAATTTACAACAGTGCTATTTTCTGGTAGTTCTTCGGAGTGTGTTGCTTTAATTATTAAA
TTTATATAATCAATGAATTTGGGATCGTCGGTTTTGTACAATATGTTGCCGGCATAGTACGCAGCTTCTT
CTAGTTCAATTACACCATTTTTTAGCAGCACCGGATTAACATAACTTTCCAAAATGTTGTACGAACCGTT
AAACAAAAACAGTTCACCTCCCTTTTCTATACTATTGTCTGCGAGCAGTTGTTTGTTGTTAAAAATAACA
GCCATTGTAATGAGACGCACAAACTAATATCACA
Features (pLannotate 1.2.2; 18 found; start..end, strand, type, name):
     79..170     +  promoter       polyhedrin promoter: polh from Autographa californica; promoter for the baculovirus polyhedrin gene
    230..247     +  CDS            7xHis (fragment): 6xHis affinity tag
    260..1360    +  CDS            MBP: maltose binding protein from E. coli; malE (mutated); This version of the gene does not encode a signal sequence, so MBP will remain in the cytosol.
   1448..3031    +  CDS            FUS: FUS_HUMAN - Also known as TLS. Experimental evidence at protein level: Swiss-Prot protein existence level 1. DNA/RNA-binding protein that plays a role in various cellular processes such as transcription regulation, RNA splicing, RNA transport, DNA repair and damage response (PubMed:27731383). Binds to nascent pre-mRNAs and acts as a molecular mediator between RNA polymerase II and U1 small nuclear ribonucleoprotein thereby coupling transcription and splicing (PubMed:26124092). Binds also its own pre- mRNA and autoregulates its expression; this autoregulation mechanism is mediated by non-sense-
   3080..3625    +  CDS            SNAP-tag®: human O6-alkylguanine-DNA-alkyltransferase variant that forms covalent bonds with benzylguanine derivatives fast-reacting variant, optimized for mammalian expression
   3655..3738    +  CDS            large T antigen (fragment): large T antigen from SV40 (simian virus 40)
   3761..3895    +  polyA_signal   SV40 poly(A) signal: SV40 polyadenylation signal
   3968..4340    +  3'UTR          polyhedrin 3' UTR: 3' UTR from the Autographa californica nucleopolyhedrovirus polyhedrin gene (Suzuki et al., 2006)
   4600..4647    -  CDS            lacI (fragment): lac repressor; lacI; The lac repressor binds to the lac operator to inhibit transcription in E. coli. This inhibition can be relieved by adding lactose or isopropyl-β-D-thiogalactopyranoside (IPTG).
   4684..4724    -  rep_origin     RSF ori (fragment): Plasmids containing the RSF 1030 origin of replication can be propagated in E. coli cells that contain additional plasmids with compatible origins.
   4802..5390    -  rep_origin     ori: high-copy-number ColE1/pMB1/pBR322/pUC origin of replication
   5561..6421    -  CDS            AmpR: β-lactamase; bla; confers resistance to ampicillin, carbenicillin, and related antibiotics
   6422..6526    -  promoter       AmpR promoter: bla
   6552..6683    -  rep_origin     M13 ori (fragment): M13 bacteriophage origin of replication; arrow indicates direction of (+) strand synthesis
   6704..6860    -  CDS            lacZα (fragment): LacZα fragment of β-galactosidase; lacZ fragment
   6869..6887    +  promoter       T7 promoter: promoter for bacteriophage T7 RNA polymerase
   6990..7619    +  CDS            LEF-2: LEF2_NPVAC - Experimental evidence at protein level: Swiss-Prot protein existence level 1. Plays an essential role in viral DNA replication. Does not seem to participate in the initiation step but is rather important for the amplification of DNA. Also required for expression from the vp39 and polh promoters. From Autographa californica nuclear polyhedrosis virus (AcMNPV).
   7660..8265    +  CDS            ORF603: baculovirus ORF603 protein
