[The description below was written by a language model from this plasmid's Addgene catalogue record and pLannotate feature annotations shown in this document.]
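Description:
TH1149-pOCC177-FUS(Nhe)-RGG_RtoK is an insect-expression transfer (shuttle) plasmid built on the pOEM1 backbone and intended for generating recombinant baculovirus with the FlashBac bacmid system. In E. coli it is maintained through a high-copy ColE1/pUC-type origin and selected with ampicillin via the β-lactamase gene. The annotated 8.3 kb sequence also carries small remnants of earlier cloning vectors (fragments of an M13 origin, lacZα, lacI and an RSF origin, plus a T7 promoter) that have no evident role in the design. AcMNPV sequences surround the expression cassette: LEF-2 and ORF603 lie on one side and the polyhedrin 3' UTR region on the other. These provide homology to the polyhedrin locus, so the cassette can be recombined into the baculoviral genome in insect cells.

The payload is driven by the very late polyhedrin (PH) promoter and encodes a single fusion protein. It consists of an N-terminal 6xHis tag and cytosolic maltose-binding protein, a PreScission protease site, human FUS (1584 bp), then a TEV protease site and a C-terminal SNAP-tag, followed by an SV40 polyadenylation signal. The protease sites are listed in the catalogue entry but not annotated in the feature table. The FUS insert, recorded as synthetic in origin and cloned between NotI and AscI, carries a mutation in which most arginines in the RGG region (residues 212–526) are replaced by lysines. His and MBP support affinity purification and solubility and can be cleaved off. The SNAP-tag allows covalent labelling with benzylguanine derivatives. The associated publication concerns the sequence features driving phase separation of prion-like RNA-binding proteins, so the construct is suited to producing recombinant FUS variant protein for testing the contribution of arginine residues.
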