Addgene plasmid #221888: TH1149-pOCC177-FUS(Nhe)-RGG_RtoK
Purpose: Shuttle vector for baculovirus production, using FlashBac bacmid
Depositing lab: Anthony Hyman. Depositing organization: Max Planck Institute of Molecular Cell Biology and Genetics. Publication: A Molecular Grammar Governing the Driving Forces for Phase Separation of Prion-like RNA Binding Proteins. Wang J, Choi JM, Holehouse AS, Lee HO, Zhang X, Jahnel M, Maharana S, Lemaitre R, Pozniakovsky A, Drechsel D, Poser I, Pappu RV, Alberti S, Hyman AA. Cell. 2018 Jul 26;174(3):688-699.e16. doi: 10.1016/j.cell.2018.06.006. Epub 2018 Jun 28. PubMed 29961577.
Backbone
  Vector backbone: pOEM1
  Vector type: Insect Expression
Growth in bacteria
  Bacterial resistance: Ampicillin, 100 μg/mL
  Growth temperature: 37°C
  Growth strain: DH5alpha
  Copy number: High Copy
Gene/Insert
  Gene/Insert name: FUS
  Species: H. sapiens (human)
  Insert size (bp): 1584
  Mutation: In RGG (aa 212-526) most of Arg (R) changed to Lys (K)
  Entrez Gene: FUS (a.k.a. ALS6, ETM4, FUS1, HNRNPP2, POMP75, TLS, altFUS)
  Promoter: PH promoter
  Tag / fusion protein: 6xHis-MBP-PreScission (N terminal on insert); TEV-SNAP-tag (C terminal on insert)
  Cloning method: Restriction Enzyme; 5′ cloning site NotI (unknown if destroyed); 3′ cloning site AscI (unknown if destroyed)
Resource information
  A portion of this plasmid was derived from a plasmid made by: Synthetic
Terms and licenses: Academic/Nonprofit Terms; Industry Terms: Not Available to Industry
How to cite: TH1149-pOCC177-FUS(Nhe)-RGG_RtoK was a gift from Anthony Hyman (Addgene plasmid # 221888 ; http://n2t.net/addgene:221888 ; RRID:Addgene_221888)
